Addgene plasmid #140564: pX165-eSpCas9
Purpose: Expresses eSpCas9 in mammalian cells
Depositing lab: Feng Zhang. Publication: Highly Parallel Profiling of Cas9 Variant Specificity. Schmid-Burgk JL, Gao L, Li D, Gardner Z, Strecker J, Lash B, Zhang F. Mol Cell. 2020 Mar 17. pii: S1097-2765(20)30143-X. doi: 10.1016/j.molcel.2020.02.023. PubMed 32187529.
Backbone
  Vector backbone: pX165
Growth in bacteria
  Bacterial resistance: Ampicillin, 100 μg/mL
  Growth temperature: 37°C
  Growth strain: DH5alpha
  Copy number: Unknown
Gene/Insert
  Gene/Insert name: Cas9
  Species: Streptococcus pyogenes
  Mutation: K848A K1003A R1060A
Terms and licenses: Academic/Nonprofit Terms; Industry Terms: Not Available to Industry
How to cite: pX165-eSpCas9 was a gift from Feng Zhang (Addgene plasmid # 140564 ; http://n2t.net/addgene:140564 ; RRID:Addgene_140564)
