[The description below was written by a language model from this plasmid's Addgene catalogue record and pLannotate feature annotations shown in this document.]
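Description:
pX165-eSpCas9 is a mammalian expression plasmid built on the pX165 backbone that produces eSpCas9, an enhanced-specificity variant of Streptococcus pyogenes Cas9 carrying the substitutions K848A, K1003A and R1060A. It is propagated in E. coli through a high-copy ColE1/pUC-type origin and selected with ampicillin via the β-lactamase gene under its own promoter. An f1 phage origin is also present, along with short annotated fragments of rop and the pBR322 bom region that appear to be backbone remnants rather than functional elements.

The expression cassette is driven by a hybrid promoter made of the CMV immediate-early enhancer, the chicken β-actin promoter and a hybrid CBA/MVM intron, an arrangement that gives strong constitutive expression in many mammalian cell types. The Cas9 coding sequence is annotated as contiguous N- and C-terminal portions, which together form one continuous open reading frame, followed in frame by a bipartite nucleoplasmin nuclear localization signal and terminated by a bovine growth hormone polyadenylation signal. There is an unannotated stretch between the intron and the start of Cas9 whose content the record does not state. No guide RNA cassette or U6 promoter is annotated, so a guide would have to be supplied separately. AAV2 inverted terminal repeat sequences flank the cassette, with a full ITR downstream and only short fragments detected upstream; the record does not describe the plasmid as intended for AAV packaging. The sequence record is labelled a partial NGS result, so annotation may be incomplete.

The construct was deposited with a study that profiled the specificity of Cas9 variants in parallel, and it serves to express eSpCas9 in mammalian cells for genome editing with reduced off-target cleavage.
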