Features (pLannotate 1.2.2; 17 found; start..end, strand, type, name):
     17..52      -  CDS            rop (fragment): Rop protein, which maintains plasmids at low copy number; rop
    147..251     +  promoter       AmpR promoter: bla
    252..1112    +  CDS            AmpR: β-lactamase; bla; confers resistance to ampicillin, carbenicillin, and related antibiotics
   1283..1871    +  rep_origin     ori: high-copy-number ColE1/pMB1/pBR322/pUC origin of replication
   1944..1971    +  repeat_region  AAV2 ITR (fragment): inverted terminal repeat of adeno-associated virus serotype 2 inverted
   2000..2027    +  repeat_region  AAV2 ITR (fragment): inverted terminal repeat of adeno-associated virus serotype 2 inverted
   2081..2366    +  enhancer       CMV enhancer: human cytomegalovirus immediate early enhancer; contains an 18-bp deletion relative to the standard CMV enhancer
   2368..2645    +  promoter       chicken β-actin promoter: No description available
   2646..2873    +  intron         hybrid intron: hybrid between chicken β-actin (CBA) and minute virus of mice (MMV) introns (Gray et al., 2011)
   3011..4612    +  CDS            Cas9(N): N-terminal portion of Streptococcus pyogenes Cas9 (Zetsche et al., 2015)
   4613..7111    +  CDS            Cas9(C): C-terminal portion of Streptococcus pyogenes Cas9 (Zetsche et al., 2015)
   7112..7159    +  CDS            nucleoplasmin NLS: bipartite nuclear localization signal from nucleoplasmin
   7193..7304    +  polyA_signal   bGH poly(A) signal: bovine growth hormone polyadenylation signal
   7409..7549    +  repeat_region  AAV2 ITR: inverted terminal repeat of adeno-associated virus serotype 2 inverted
   7554..7605    -  misc_feature   bom (fragment): basis of mobility region from pBR322
   7624..8079    +  rep_origin     f1 ori (sequence partly withheld): f1 bacteriophage origin of replication; arrow indicates direction of (+) strand synthesis
   8080..8129    -  misc_feature   bom (fragment): basis of mobility region from pBR322
>Addgene plasmid #140564 | pX165-eSpCas9 | depositor full sequence | sequence record 272792 | pX165-eSpCas9 sequence 8214 bps
CCGGGAGCTGCATGTGTCAGAGGTTTTCACCGTCATCACCGAAACGCGCGAGACGAAAGGGCCTCGTGAT
ACGCCTATTTTTATAGGTTAATGTCATGATAATAATGGTTTCTTAGACGTCAGGTGGCACTTTTCGGGGA
AATGTGCGCGGAACCCCTATTTGTTTATTTTTCTAAATACATTCAAATATGTATCCGCTCATGAGACAAT
AACCCTGATAAATGCTTCAATAATATTGAAAAAGGAAGAGTATGAGTATTCAACATTTCCGTGTCGCCCT
TATTCCCTTTTTTGCGGCATTTTGCCTTCCTGTTTTTGCTCACCCAGAAACGCTGGTGAAAGTAAAAGAT
GCTGAAGATCAGTTGGGTGCACGAGTGGGTTACATCGAACTGGATCTCAACAGCGGTAAGATCCTTGAGA
GTTTTCGCCCCGAAGAACGTTTTCCAATGATGAGCACTTTTAAAGTTCTGCTATGTGGCGCGGTATTATC
CCGTATTGACGCCGGGCAAGAGCAACTCGGTCGCCGCATACACTATTCTCAGAATGACTTGGTTGAGTAC
TCACCAGTCACAGAAAAGCATCTTACGGATGGCATGACAGTAAGAGAATTATGCAGTGCTGCCATAACCA
TGAGTGATAACACTGCGGCCAACTTACTTCTGACAACGATCGGAGGACCGAAGGAGCTAACCGCTTTTTT
GCACAACATGGGGGATCATGTAACTCGCCTTGATCGTTGGGAACCGGAGCTGAATGAAGCCATACCAAAC
GACGAGCGTGACACCACGATGCCTGTAGCAATGGCAACAACGTTGCGCAAACTATTAACTGGCGAACTAC
TTACTCTAGCTTCCCGGCAACAATTAATAGACTGGATGGAGGCGGATAAAGTTGCAGGACCACTTCTGCG
CTCGGCCCTTCCGGCTGGCTGGTTTATTGCTGATAAATCTGGAGCCGGTGAGCGTGGAAGCCGCGGTATC
ATTGCAGCACTGGGGCCAGATGGTAAGCCCTCCCGTATCGTAGTTATCTACACGACGGGGAGTCAGGCAA
CTATGGATGAACGAAATAGACAGATCGCTGAGATAGGTGCCTCACTGATTAAGCATTGGTAACTGTCAGA
CCAAGTTTACTCATATATACTTTAGATTGATTTAAAACTTCATTTTTAATTTAAAAGGATCTAGGTGAAG
ATCCTTTTTGATAATCTCATGACCAAAATCCCTTAACGTGAGTTTTCGTTCCACTGAGCGTCAGACCCCG
TAGAAAAGATCAAAGGATCTTCTTGAGATCCTTTTTTTCTGCGCGTAATCTGCTGCTTGCAAACAAAAAA
ACCACCGCTACCAGCGGTGGTTTGTTTGCCGGATCAAGAGCTACCAACTCTTTTTCCGAAGGTAACTGGC
TTCAGCAGAGCGCAGATACCAAATACTGTTCTTCTAGTGTAGCCGTAGTTAGGCCACCACTTCAAGAACT
CTGTAGCACCGCCTACATACCTCGCTCTGCTAATCCTGTTACCAGTGGCTGCTGCCAGTGGCGATAAGTC
GTGTCTTACCGGGTTGGACTCAAGACGATAGTTACCGGATAAGGCGCAGCGGTCGGGCTGAACGGGGGGT
TCGTGCACACAGCCCAGCTTGGAGCGAACGACCTACACCGAACTGAGATACCTACAGCGTGAGCTATGAG
AAAGCGCCACGCTTCCCGAAGGGAGAAAGGCGGACAGGTATCCGGTAAGCGGCAGGGTCGGAACAGGAGA
GCGCACGAGGGAGCTTCCAGGGGGAAACGCCTGGTATCTTTATAGTCCTGTCGGGTTTCGCCACCTCTGA
CTTGAGCGTCGATTTTTGTGATGCTCGTCAGGGGGGCGGAGCCTATGGAAAAACGCCAGCAACGCGGCCT
TTTTACGGTTCCTGGCCTTTTGCTGGCCTTTTGCTCACATGTCCTGCAGGCAGCTGCGCGCTCGCTCGCT
CACTGAGGCCGCCCGGGCGTCGGGCGACCTTTGGTCGCCCGGCCTCAGTGAGCGAGCGAGCGCGCAGAGA
GGGAGTGGCCAACTCCATCACTAGGGGTTCCTGCGGCCTCTAGAGGTACCCGTTACATAACTTACGGTAA
ATGGCCCGCCTGGCTGACCGCCCAACGACCCCCGCCCATTGACGTCAATAGTAACGCCAATAGGGACTTT
CCATTGACGTCAATGGGTGGAGTATTTACGGTAAACTGCCCACTTGGCAGTACATCAAGTGTATCATATG
CCAAGTACGCCCCCTATTGACGTCAATGACGGTAAATGGCCCGCCTGGCATTGTGCCCAGTACATGACCT
TATGGGACTTTCCTACTTGGCAGTACATCTACGTATTAGTCATCGCTATTACCATGGTCGAGGTGAGCCC
CACGTTCTGCTTCACTCTCCCCATCTCCCCCCCCTCCCCACCCCCAATTTTGTATTTATTTATTTTTTAA
TTATTTTGTGCAGCGATGGGGGCGGGGGGGGGGGGGGGGCGCGCGCCAGGCGGGGCGGGGCGGGGCGAGG
GGCGGGGCGGGGCGAGGCGGAGAGGTGCGGCGGCAGCCAATCAGAGCGGCGCGCTCCGAAAGTTTCCTTT
TATGGCGAGGCGGCGGCGGCGGCGGCCCTATAAAAAGCGAAGCGCGCGGCGGGCGGGAGTCGCTGCGCGC
TGCCTTCGCCCCGTGCCCCGCTCCGCCGCCGCCTCGCGCCGCCCGCCCCGGCTCTGACTGACCGCGTTAC
TCCCACAGGTGAGCGGGCGGGACGGCCCTTCTCCTCCGGGCTGTAATTAGCTGAGCAAGAGGTAAGGGTT
TAAGGGATGGTTGGTTGGTGGGGTATTAATGTTTAATTACCTGGAGCACCTGCCTGAAATCACTTTTTTT
CAGGTTGGACCGGTGCCACCATGGACTATAAGGACCACGACGGAGACTACAAGGATCATGATATTGATTA
CAAAGACGATGACGATAAGATGGCCCCAAAGAAGAAGCGGAAGGTCGGTATCCACGGAGTCCCAGCAGCC
GACAAGAAGTACAGCATCGGCCTGGACATCGGCACCAACTCTGTGGGCTGGGCCGTGATCACCGACGAGT
ACAAGGTGCCCAGCAAGAAATTCAAGGTGCTGGGCAACACCGACCGGCACAGCATCAAGAAGAACCTGAT
CGGAGCCCTGCTGTTCGACAGCGGCGAAACAGCCGAGGCCACCCGGCTGAAGAGAACCGCCAGAAGAAGA
TACACCAGACGGAAGAACCGGATCTGCTATCTGCAAGAGATCTTCAGCAACGAGATGGCCAAGGTGGACG
ACAGCTTCTTCCACAGACTGGAAGAGTCCTTCCTGGTGGAAGAGGATAAGAAGCACGAGCGGCACCCCAT
CTTCGGCAACATCGTGGACGAGGTGGCCTACCACGAGAAGTACCCCACCATCTACCACCTGAGAAAGAAA
CTGGTGGACAGCACCGACAAGGCCGACCTGCGGCTGATCTATCTGGCCCTGGCCCACATGATCAAGTTCC
GGGGCCACTTCCTGATCGAGGGCGACCTGAACCCCGACAACAGCGACGTGGACAAGCTGTTCATCCAGCT
GGTGCAGACCTACAACCAGCTGTTCGAGGAAAACCCCATCAACGCCAGCGGCGTGGACGCCAAGGCCATC
CTGTCTGCCAGACTGAGCAAGAGCAGACGGCTGGAAAATCTGATCGCCCAGCTGCCCGGCGAGAAGAAGA
ATGGCCTGTTCGGAAACCTGATTGCCCTGAGCCTGGGCCTGACCCCCAACTTCAAGAGCAACTTCGACCT
GGCCGAGGATGCCAAACTGCAGCTGAGCAAGGACACCTACGACGACGACCTGGACAACCTGCTGGCCCAG
ATCGGCGACCAGTACGCCGACCTGTTTCTGGCCGCCAAGAACCTGTCCGACGCCATCCTGCTGAGCGACA
TCCTGAGAGTGAACACCGAGATCACCAAGGCCCCCCTGAGCGCCTCTATGATCAAGAGATACGACGAGCA
CCACCAGGACCTGACCCTGCTGAAAGCTCTCGTGCGGCAGCAGCTGCCTGAGAAGTACAAAGAGATTTTC
TTCGACCAGAGCAAGAACGGCTACGCCGGCTACATTGACGGCGGAGCCAGCCAGGAAGAGTTCTACAAGT
TCATCAAGCCCATCCTGGAAAAGATGGACGGCACCGAGGAACTGCTCGTGAAGCTGAACAGAGAGGACCT
GCTGCGGAAGCAGCGGACCTTCGACAACGGCAGCATCCCCCACCAGATCCACCTGGGAGAGCTGCACGCC
ATTCTGCGGCGGCAGGAAGATTTTTACCCATTCCTGAAGGACAACCGGGAAAAGATCGAGAAGATCCTGA
CCTTCCGCATCCCCTACTACGTGGGCCCTCTGGCCAGGGGAAACAGCAGATTCGCCTGGATGACCAGAAA
GAGCGAGGAAACCATCACCCCCTGGAACTTCGAGGAAGTGGTGGACAAGGGCGCTTCCGCCCAGAGCTTC
ATCGAGCGGATGACCAACTTCGATAAGAACCTGCCCAACGAGAAGGTGCTGCCCAAGCACAGCCTGCTGT
ACGAGTACTTCACCGTGTATAACGAGCTGACCAAAGTGAAATACGTGACCGAGGGAATGAGAAAGCCCGC
CTTCCTGAGCGGCGAGCAGAAAAAGGCCATCGTGGACCTGCTGTTCAAGACCAACCGGAAAGTGACCGTG
AAGCAGCTGAAAGAGGACTACTTCAAGAAAATCGAGTGCTTCGACTCCGTGGAAATCTCCGGCGTGGAAG
ATCGGTTCAACGCCTCCCTGGGCACATACCACGATCTGCTGAAAATTATCAAGGACAAGGACTTCCTGGA
CAATGAGGAAAACGAGGACATTCTGGAAGATATCGTGCTGACCCTGACACTGTTTGAGGACAGAGAGATG
ATCGAGGAACGGCTGAAAACCTATGCCCACCTGTTCGACGACAAAGTGATGAAGCAGCTGAAGCGGCGGA
GATACACCGGCTGGGGCAGGCTGAGCCGGAAGCTGATCAACGGCATCCGGGACAAGCAGTCCGGCAAGAC
AATCCTGGATTTCCTGAAGTCCGACGGCTTCGCCAACAGAAACTTCATGCAGCTGATCCACGACGACAGC
CTGACCTTTAAAGAGGACATCCAGAAAGCCCAGGTGTCCGGCCAGGGCGATAGCCTGCACGAGCACATTG
CCAATCTGGCCGGCAGCCCCGCCATTAAGAAGGGCATCCTGCAGACAGTGAAGGTGGTGGACGAGCTCGT
GAAAGTGATGGGCCGGCACAAGCCCGAGAACATCGTGATCGAAATGGCCAGAGAGAACCAGACCACCCAG
AAGGGACAGAAGAACAGCCGCGAGAGAATGAAGCGGATCGAAGAGGGCATCAAAGAGCTGGGCAGCCAGA
TCCTGAAAGAACACCCCGTGGAAAACACCCAGCTGCAGAACGAGAAGCTGTACCTGTACTACCTGCAGAA
TGGGCGGGATATGTACGTGGACCAGGAACTGGACATCAACCGGCTGTCCGACTACGATGTGGACCATATC
GTGCCTCAGAGCTTTCTGGCCGACGACTCCATCGACAACAAGGTGCTGACCAGAAGCGACAAGAACCGGG
GCAAGAGCGACAACGTGCCCTCCGAAGAGGTCGTGAAGAAGATGAAGAACTACTGGCGGCAGCTGCTGAA
CGCCAAGCTGATTACCCAGAGAAAGTTCGACAATCTGACCAAGGCCGAGAGAGGCGGCCTGAGCGAACTG
GATAAGGCCGGCTTCATCAAGAGACAGCTGGTGGAAACCCGGCAGATCACAAAGCACGTGGCACAGATCC
TGGACTCCCGGATGAACACTAAGTACGACGAGAATGACAAGCTGATCCGGGAAGTGAAAGTGATCACCCT
GAAGTCCAAGCTGGTGTCCGATTTCCGGAAGGATTTCCAGTTTTACAAAGTGCGCGAGATCAACAACTAC
CACCACGCCCACGACGCCTACCTGAACGCCGTCGTGGGAACCGCCCTGATCAAAAAGTACCCTGCGCTGG
AAAGCGAGTTCGTGTACGGCGACTACAAGGTGTACGACGTGCGGAAGATGATCGCCAAGAGCGAGCAGGA
AATCGGCAAGGCTACCGCCAAGTACTTCTTCTACAGCAACATCATGAACTTTTTCAAGACCGAGATTACC
CTGGCCAACGGCGAGATCCGGAAGGCGCCTCTGATCGAGACAAACGGCGAAACCGGGGAGATCGTGTGGG
ATAAGGGCCGGGATTTTGCCACCGTGCGGAAAGTGCTGAGCATGCCCCAAGTGAATATCGTGAAAAAGAC
CGAGGTGCAGACAGGCGGCTTCAGCAAAGAGTCTATCCTGCCCAAGAGGAACAGCGATAAGCTGATCGCC
AGAAAGAAGGACTGGGACCCTAAGAAGTACGGCGGCTTCGACAGCCCCACCGTGGCCTATTCTGTGCTGG
TGGTGGCCAAAGTGGAAAAGGGCAAGTCCAAGAAACTGAAGAGTGTGAAAGAGCTGCTGGGGATCACCAT
CATGGAAAGAAGCAGCTTCGAGAAGAATCCCATCGACTTTCTGGAAGCCAAGGGCTACAAAGAAGTGAAA
AAGGACCTGATCATCAAGCTGCCTAAGTACTCCCTGTTCGAGCTGGAAAACGGCCGGAAGAGAATGCTGG
CCTCTGCCGGCGAACTGCAGAAGGGAAACGAACTGGCCCTGCCCTCCAAATATGTGAACTTCCTGTACCT
GGCCAGCCACTATGAGAAGCTGAAGGGCTCCCCCGAGGATAATGAGCAGAAACAGCTGTTTGTGGAACAG
CACAAGCACTACCTGGACGAGATCATCGAGCAGATCAGCGAGTTCTCCAAGAGAGTGATCCTGGCCGACG
CTAATCTGGACAAAGTGCTGTCCGCCTACAACAAGCACCGGGATAAGCCCATCAGAGAGCAGGCCGAGAA
TATCATCCACCTGTTTACCCTGACCAATCTGGGAGCCCCTGCCGCCTTCAAGTACTTTGACACCACCATC
GACCGGAAGAGGTACACCAGCACCAAAGAGGTGCTGGACGCCACCCTGATCCACCAGAGCATCACCGGCC
TGTACGAGACACGGATCGACCTGTCTCAGCTGGGAGGCGACAAAAGGCCGGCGGCCACGAAAAAGGCCGG
CCAGGCAAAAAAGAAAAAGTAAGAATTCCTAGAGCTCGCTGATCAGCCTCGACTGTGCCTTCTAGTTGCC
AGCCATCTGTTGTTTGCCCCTCCCCCGTGCCTTCCTTGACCCTGGAAGGTGCCACTCCCACTGTCCTTTC
CTAATAAAATGAGGAAATTGCATCGCATTGTCTGAGTAGGTGTCATTCTATTCTGGGGGGTGGGGTGGGG
CAGGACAGCAAGGGGGAGGATTGGGAAGAGAATAGCAGGCATGCTGGGGAGCGGCCGCAGGAACCCCTAG
TGATGGAGTTGGCCACTCCCTCTCTGCGCGCTCGCTCGCTCACTGAGGCCGGGCGACCAAAGGTCGCCCG
ACGCCCGGGCTTTGCCCGGGCGGCCTCAGTGAGCGAGCGAGCGCGCAGCTGCCTGCAGGGGCGCCTGATG
CGGTATTTTCTCCTTACGCATCTGTGCGGTATTTCACACCGCATA
[95 nt withheld, positions 7606-7700]
T
[46 nt withheld, positions 7702-7747]
C
[141 nt withheld, positions 7749-7889]
CCTTTGACGTTGGAGTCCACGTTCTTT
[37 nt withheld, positions 7917-7953]
ACTCTATCTCGGGCTATTCTTTTGATTTATAAGGGATTTTGCCGATTTCGGTCTATTGGTTAAAAAATGA
GCTGATTTAACAAAAATTTAACGCGAATTTTAACAAAATATTAACGTTTACAATTTTATGGTGCACTCTC
AGTACAATCTGCTCTGATGCCGCATAGTTAAGCCAGCCCCGACACCCGCCAACACCCGCTGACGCGCCCT
GACGGGCTTGTCTGCTCCCGGCATCCGCTTACAGACAAGCTGTGACCGTCT
