Features (pLannotate 1.2.2; 17 found; start..end, strand, type, name):
     17..52      -  CDS            rop (fragment): Rop protein, which maintains plasmids at low copy number; rop
    147..251     +  promoter       AmpR promoter: bla
    252..1112    +  CDS            AmpR: β-lactamase; bla; confers resistance to ampicillin, carbenicillin, and related antibiotics
   1283..1871    +  rep_origin     ori: high-copy-number ColE1/pMB1/pBR322/pUC origin of replication
   1944..1971    +  repeat_region  AAV2 ITR (fragment): inverted terminal repeat of adeno-associated virus serotype 2 inverted
   2000..2027    +  repeat_region  AAV2 ITR (fragment): inverted terminal repeat of adeno-associated virus serotype 2 inverted
   2081..2366    +  enhancer       CMV enhancer: human cytomegalovirus immediate early enhancer; contains an 18-bp deletion relative to the standard CMV enhancer
   2368..2645    +  promoter       chicken β-actin promoter: No description available
   2646..2873    +  intron         hybrid intron: hybrid between chicken β-actin (CBA) and minute virus of mice (MMV) introns (Gray et al., 2011)
   3011..4612    +  CDS            Cas9(N): N-terminal portion of Streptococcus pyogenes Cas9 (Zetsche et al., 2015)
   4613..7111    +  CDS            Cas9(C): C-terminal portion of Streptococcus pyogenes Cas9 (Zetsche et al., 2015)
   7112..7159    +  CDS            nucleoplasmin NLS: bipartite nuclear localization signal from nucleoplasmin
   7193..7304    +  polyA_signal   bGH poly(A) signal: bovine growth hormone polyadenylation signal
   7409..7549    +  repeat_region  AAV2 ITR: inverted terminal repeat of adeno-associated virus serotype 2 inverted
   7554..7605    -  misc_feature   bom (fragment): basis of mobility region from pBR322
   7624..8079    +  rep_origin     f1 ori (sequence partly withheld): f1 bacteriophage origin of replication; arrow indicates direction of (+) strand synthesis
   8080..8129    -  misc_feature   bom (fragment): basis of mobility region from pBR322
>Addgene plasmid #140564 | pX165-eSpCas9 | addgene full sequence | sequence record 296472 | Addgene Partial NGS Result
CCGGGAGCTGCATGTGTCAGAGGTTTTCACCGTCATCACCGAAACGCGCGAGACGAAAGGGCCTCGTGAT
ACGCCTATTTTTATAGGTTAATGTCATGATAATAATGGTTTCTTAGACGTCAGGTGGCACTTTTCGGGGA
AATGTGCGCGGAACCCCTATTTGTTTATTTTTCTAAATACATTCAAATATGTATCCGCTCATGAGACAAT
AACCCTGATAAATGCTTCAATAATATTGAAAAAGGAAGAGTATGAGTATTCAACATTTCCGTGTCGCCCT
TATTCCCTTTTTTGCGGCATTTTGCCTTCCTGTTTTTGCTCACCCAGAAACGCTGGTGAAAGTAAAAGAT
GCTGAAGATCAGTTGGGTGCACGAGTGGGTTACATCGAACTGGATCTCAACAGCGGTAAGATCCTTGAGA
GTTTTCGCCCCGAAGAACGTTTTCCAATGATGAGCACTTTTAAAGTTCTGCTATGTGGCGCGGTATTATC
CCGTATTGACGCCGGGCAAGAGCAACTCGGTCGCCGCATACACTATTCTCAGAATGACTTGGTTGAGTAC
TCACCAGTCACAGAAAAGCATCTTACGGATGGCATGACAGTAAGAGAATTATGCAGTGCTGCCATAACCA
TGAGTGATAACACTGCGGCCAACTTACTTCTGACAACGATCGGAGGACCGAAGGAGCTAACCGCTTTTTT
GCACAACATGGGGGATCATGTAACTCGCCTTGATCGTTGGGAACCGGAGCTGAATGAAGCCATACCAAAC
GACGAGCGTGACACCACGATGCCTGTAGCAATGGCAACAACGTTGCGCAAACTATTAACTGGCGAACTAC
TTACTCTAGCTTCCCGGCAACAATTAATAGACTGGATGGAGGCGGATAAAGTTGCAGGACCACTTCTGCG
CTCGGCCCTTCCGGCTGGCTGGTTTATTGCTGATAAATCTGGAGCCGGTGAGCGTGGAAGCCGCGGTATC
ATTGCAGCACTGGGGCCAGATGGTAAGCCCTCCCGTATCGTAGTTATCTACACGACGGGGAGTCAGGCAA
CTATGGATGAACGAAATAGACAGATCGCTGAGATAGGTGCCTCACTGATTAAGCATTGGTAACTGTCAGA
CCAAGTTTACTCATATATACTTTAGATTGATTTAAAACTTCATTTTTAATTTAAAAGGATCTAGGTGAAG
ATCCTTTTTGATAATCTCATGACCAAAATCCCTTAACGTGAGTTTTCGTTCCACTGAGCGTCAGACCCCG
TAGAAAAGATCAAAGGATCTTCTTGAGATCCTTTTTTTCTGCGCGTAATCTGCTGCTTGCAAACAAAAAA
ACCACCGCTACCAGCGGTGGTTTGTTTGCCGGATCAAGAGCTACCAACTCTTTTTCCGAAGGTAACTGGC
TTCAGCAGAGCGCAGATACCAAATACTGTTCTTCTAGTGTAGCCGTAGTTAGGCCACCACTTCAAGAACT
CTGTAGCACCGCCTACATACCTCGCTCTGCTAATCCTGTTACCAGTGGCTGCTGCCAGTGGCGATAAGTC
GTGTCTTACCGGGTTGGACTCAAGACGATAGTTACCGGATAAGGCGCAGCGGTCGGGCTGAACGGGGGGT
TCGTGCACACAGCCCAGCTTGGAGCGAACGACCTACACCGAACTGAGATACCTACAGCGTGAGCTATGAG
AAAGCGCCACGCTTCCCGAAGGGAGAAAGGCGGACAGGTATCCGGTAAGCGGCAGGGTCGGAACAGGAGA
GCGCACGAGGGAGCTTCCAGGGGGAAACGCCTGGTATCTTTATAGTCCTGTCGGGTTTCGCCACCTCTGA
CTTGAGCGTCGATTTTTGTGATGCTCGTCAGGGGGGCGGAGCCTATGGAAAAACGCCAGCAACGCGGCCT
TTTTACGGTTCCTGGCCTTTTGCTGGCCTTTTGCTCACATGTCCTGCAGGCAGCTGCGCGCTCGCTCGCT
CACTGAGGCCGCCCGGGCGTCGGGCGACCTTTGGTCGCCCGGCCTCAGTGAGCGAGCGAGCGCGCAGAGA
GGGAGTGGCCAACTCCATCACTAGGGGTTCCTGCGGCCTCTAGAGGTACCCGTTACATAACTTACGGTAA
ATGGCCCGCCTGGCTGACCGCCCAACGACCCCCGCCCATTGACGTCAATAGTAACGCCAATAGGGACTTT
CCATTGACGTCAATGGGTGGAGTATTTACGGTAAACTGCCCACTTGGCAGTACATCAAGTGTATCATATG
CCAAGTACGCCCCCTATTGACGTCAATGACGGTAAATGGCCCGCCTGGCATTGTGCCCAGTACATGACCT
TATGGGACTTTCCTACTTGGCAGTACATCTACGTATTAGTCATCGCTATTACCATGGTCGAGGTGAGCCC
CACGTTCTGCTTCACTCTCCCCATCTCCCCCCCCTCCCCACCCCCAATTTTGTATTTATTTATTTTTTAA
TTATTTTGTGCAGCGATGGGGGCGGGGGGGGGGGGGGGGCGSGCGCSGGGGGGGGGGGGGGGGGGSGRGG
GGSGGGGSGGGGCGAGGCGGAGAGGTGCGGCGGCAGCCAATCAGAGCGGCGCGCTCCGAAAGTTTCCTTT
TATGGCGAGGCGGCGGCGGCGGCGGCCCTATAAAAAGCGAAGCGCGCGGCGGGCGGGAGTCGCTGCGCGC
TGCCTTCGCCCCGTGCCCCGCTCCGCCGCCGCCTCGCGCCGCCCGCCCCGGCTCTGACTGACCGCGTTAC
TCCCACAGGTGAGCGGGCGGGACGGCCCTTCTCCTCCGGGCTGTAATTAGCTGAGCAAGAGGTAAGGGTT
TAAGGGATGGTTGGTTGGTGGGGTATTAATGTTTAATTACCTGGAGCACCTGCCTGAAATCACTTTTTTT
CAGGTTGGACCGGTGCCACCATGGACTATAAGGACCACGACGGAGACTACAAGGATCATGATATTGATTA
CAAAGACGATGACGATAAGATGGCCCCAAAGAAGAAGCGGAAGGTCGGTATCCACGGAGTCCCAGCAGCC
GACAAGAAGTACAGCATCGGCCTGGACATCGGCACCAACTCTGTGGGCTGGGCCGTGATCACCGACGAGT
ACAAGGTGCCCAGCAAGAAATTCAAGGTGCTGGGCAACACCGACCGGCACAGCATCAAGAAGAACCTGAT
CGGAGCCCTGCTGTTCGACAGCGGCGAAACAGCCGAGGCCACCCGGCTGAAGAGAACCGCCAGAAGAAGA
TACACCAGACGGAAGAACCGGATCTGCTATCTGCAAGAGATCTTCAGCAACGAGATGGCCAAGGTGGACG
ACAGCTTCTTCCACAGACTGGAAGAGTCCTTCCTGGTGGAAGAGGATAAGAAGCACGAGCGGCACCCCAT
CTTCGGCAACATCGTGGACGAGGTGGCCTACCACGAGAAGTACCCCACCATCTACCACCTGAGAAAGAAA
CTGGTGGACAGCACCGACAAGGCCGACCTGCGGCTGATCTATCTGGCCCTGGCCCACATGATCAAGTTCC
GGGGCCACTTCCTGATCGAGGGCGACCTGAACCCCGACAACAGCGACGTGGACAAGCTGTTCATCCAGCT
GGTGCAGACCTACAACCAGCTGTTCGAGGAAAACCCCATCAACGCCAGCGGCGTGGACGCCAAGGCCATC
CTGTCTGCCAGACTGAGCAAGAGCAGACGGCTGGAAAATCTGATCGCCCAGCTGCCCGGCGAGAAGAAGA
ATGGCCTGTTCGGAAACCTGATTGCCCTGAGCCTGGGCCTGACCCCCAACTTCAAGAGCAACTTCGACCT
GGCCGAGGATGCCAAACTGCAGCTGAGCAAGGACACCTACGACGACGACCTGGACAACCTGCTGGCCCAG
ATCGGCGACCAGTACGCCGACCTGTTTCTGGCCGCCAAGAACCTGTCCGACGCCATCCTGCTGAGCGACA
TCCTGAGAGTGAACACCGAGATCACCAAGGCCCCCCTGAGCGCCTCTATGATCAAGAGATACGACGAGCA
CCACCAGGACCTGACCCTGCTGAAAGCTCTCGTGCGGCAGCAGCTGCCTGAGAAGTACAAAGAGATTTTC
TTCGACCAGAGCAAGAACGGCTACGCCGGCTACATTGACGGCGGAGCCAGCCAGGAAGAGTTCTACAAGT
TCATCAAGCCCATCCTGGAAAAGATGGACGGCACCGAGGAACTGCTCGTGAAGCTGAACAGAGAGGACCT
GCTGCGGAAGCAGCGGACCTTCGACAACGGCAGCATCCCCCACCAGATCCACCTGGGAGAGCTGCACGCC
ATTCTGCGGCGGCAGGAAGATTTTTACCCATTCCTGAAGGACAACCGGGAAAAGATCGAGAAGATCCTGA
CCTTCCGCATCCCCTACTACGTGGGCCCTCTGGCCAGGGGAAACAGCAGATTCGCCTGGATGACCAGAAA
GAGCGAGGAAACCATCACCCCCTGGAACTTCGAGGAAGTGGTGGACAAGGGCGCTTCCGCCCAGAGCTTC
ATCGAGCGGATGACCAACTTCGATAAGAACCTGCCCAACGAGAAGGTGCTGCCCAAGCACAGCCTGCTGT
ACGAGTACTTCACCGTGTATAACGAGCTGACCAAAGTGAAATACGTGACCGAGGGAATGAGAAAGCCCGC
CTTCCTGAGCGGCGAGCAGAAAAAGGCCATCGTGGACCTGCTGTTCAAGACCAACCGGAAAGTGACCGTG
AAGCAGCTGAAAGAGGACTACTTCAAGAAAATCGAGTGCTTCGACTCCGTGGAAATCTCCGGCGTGGAAG
ATCGGTTCAACGCCTCCCTGGGCACATACCACGATCTGCTGAAAATTATCAAGGACAAGGACTTCCTGGA
CAATGAGGAAAACGAGGACATTCTGGAAGATATCGTGCTGACCCTGACACTGTTTGAGGACAGAGAGATG
ATCGAGGAACGGCTGAAAACCTATGCCCACCTGTTCGACGACAAAGTGATGAAGCAGCTGAAGCGGCGGA
GATACACCGGCTGGGGCAGGCTGAGCCGGAAGCTGATCAACGGCATCCGGGACAAGCAGTCCGGCAAGAC
AATCCTGGATTTCCTGAAGTCCGACGGCTTCGCCAACAGAAACTTCATGCAGCTGATCCACGACGACAGC
CTGACCTTTAAAGAGGACATCCAGAAAGCCCAGGTGTCCGGCCAGGGCGATAGCCTGCACGAGCACATTG
CCAATCTGGCCGGCAGCCCCGCCATTAAGAAGGGCATCCTGCAGACAGTGAAGGTGGTGGACGAGCTCGT
GAAAGTGATGGGCCGGCACAAGCCCGAGAACATCGTGATCGAAATGGCCAGAGAGAACCAGACCACCCAG
AAGGGACAGAAGAACAGCCGCGAGAGAATGAAGCGGATCGAAGAGGGCATCAAAGAGCTGGGCAGCCAGA
TCCTGAAAGAACACCCCGTGGAAAACACCCAGCTGCAGAACGAGAAGCTGTACCTGTACTACCTGCAGAA
TGGGCGGGATATGTACGTGGACCAGGAACTGGACATCAACCGGCTGTCCGACTACGATGTGGACCATATC
GTGCCTCAGAGCTTTCTGGCCGACGACTCCATCGACAACAAGGTGCTGACCAGAAGCGACAAGAACCGGG
GCAAGAGCGACAACGTGCCCTCCGAAGAGGTCGTGAAGAAGATGAAGAACTACTGGCGGCAGCTGCTGAA
CGCCAAGCTGATTACCCAGAGAAAGTTCGACAATCTGACCAAGGCCGAGAGAGGCGGCCTGAGCGAACTG
GATAAGGCCGGCTTCATCAAGAGACAGCTGGTGGAAACCCGGCAGATCACAAAGCACGTGGCACAGATCC
TGGACTCCCGGATGAACACTAAGTACGACGAGAATGACAAGCTGATCCGGGAAGTGAAAGTGATCACCCT
GAAGTCCAAGCTGGTGTCCGATTTCCGGAAGGATTTCCAGTTTTACAAAGTGCGCGAGATCAACAACTAC
CACCACGCCCACGACGCCTACCTGAACGCCGTCGTGGGAACCGCCCTGATCAAAAAGTACCCTGCGCTGG
AAAGCGAGTTCGTGTACGGCGACTACAAGGTGTACGACGTGCGGAAGATGATCGCCAAGAGCGAGCAGGA
AATCGGCAAGGCTACCGCCAAGTACTTCTTCTACAGCAACATCATGAACTTTTTCAAGACCGAGATTACC
CTGGCCAACGGCGAGATCCGGAAGGCGCCTCTGATCGAGACAAACGGCGAAACCGGGGAGATCGTGTGGG
ATAAGGGCCGGGATTTTGCCACCGTGCGGAAAGTGCTGAGCATGCCCCAAGTGAATATCGTGAAAAAGAC
CGAGGTGCAGACAGGCGGCTTCAGCAAAGAGTCTATCCTGCCCAAGAGGAACAGCGATAAGCTGATCGCC
AGAAAGAAGGACTGGGACCCTAAGAAGTACGGCGGCTTCGACAGCCCCACCGTGGCCTATTCTGTGCTGG
TGGTGGCCAAAGTGGAAAAGGGCAAGTCCAAGAAACTGAAGAGTGTGAAAGAGCTGCTGGGGATCACCAT
CATGGAAAGAAGCAGCTTCGAGAAGAATCCCATCGACTTTCTGGAAGCCAAGGGCTACAAAGAAGTGAAA
AAGGACCTGATCATCAAGCTGCCTAAGTACTCCCTGTTCGAGCTGGAAAACGGCCGGAAGAGAATGCTGG
CCTCTGCCGGCGAACTGCAGAAGGGAAACGAACTGGCCCTGCCCTCCAAATATGTGAACTTCCTGTACCT
GGCCAGCCACTATGAGAAGCTGAAGGGCTCCCCCGAGGATAATGAGCAGAAACAGCTGTTTGTGGAACAG
CACAAGCACTACCTGGACGAGATCATCGAGCAGATCAGCGAGTTCTCCAAGAGAGTGATCCTGGCCGACG
CTAATCTGGACAAAGTGCTGTCCGCCTACAACAAGCACCGGGATAAGCCCATCAGAGAGCAGGCCGAGAA
TATCATCCACCTGTTTACCCTGACCAATCTGGGAGCCCCTGCCGCCTTCAAGTACTTTGACACCACCATC
GACCGGAAGAGGTACACCAGCACCAAAGAGGTGCTGGACGCCACCCTGATCCACCAGAGCATCACCGGCC
TGTACGAGACACGGATCGACCTGTCTCAGCTGGGAGGCGACAAAAGGCCGGCGGCCACGAAAAAGGCCGG
CCAGGCAAAAAAGAAAAAGTAAGAATTCCTAGAGCTCGCTGATCAGCCTCGACTGTGCCTTCTAGTTGCC
AGCCATCTGTTGTTTGCCCCTCCCCCGTGCCTTCCTTGACCCTGGAAGGTGCCACTCCCACTGTCCTTTC
CTAATAAAATGAGGAAATTGCATCGCATTGTCTGAGTAGGTGTCATTCTATTCTGGGGGGTGGGGTGGGG
CAGGACAGCAAGGGGGAGGATTGGGAAGAGAATAGCAGGCATGCTGGGGAGCGGCCGCAGGAACCCCTAG
TGATGGAGTTGGCCACTCCCTCTCTGCGCGCTCGCTCGCTCACTGAGGCCGGGCGACCAAAGGTCGCCCG
ACGCCCGGGCTTTGCCCGGGCGGCCTCAGTGAGCGAGCGAGCGCGCAGCTGCCTGCAGGGGCGCCTGATG
CGGTATTTTCTCCTTACGCATCTGTGCGGTATTTCACACCGCATA
[95 nt withheld, positions 7606-7700]
T
[46 nt withheld, positions 7702-7747]
C
[141 nt withheld, positions 7749-7889]
CCTTTGACGTTGGAGTCCACGTTCTTT
[37 nt withheld, positions 7917-7953]
ACTCTATCTCGGGCTATTCTTTTGATTTATAAGGGATTTTGCCGATTTCGGTCTATTGGTTAAAAAATGA
GCTGATTTAACAAAAATTTAACGCGAATTTTAACAAAATATTAACGTTTACAATTTTATGGTGCACTCTC
AGTACAATCTGCTCTGATGCCGCATAGTTAAGCCAGCCCCGACACCCGCCAACACCCGCTGACGCGCCCT
GACGGGCTTGTCTGCTCCCGGCATCCGCTTACAGACAAGCTGTGACCGTCT
